Addgene plasmid #86351: PX458_ARID5B_2
Purpose: Encodes gRNA for 3' target of human ARID5B
Depositing lab: Eric Mendenhall & Richard M. Myers. Depositing organization: University of Alabama in Huntsville. Publication: CETCh-seq: CRISPR epitope tagging ChIP-seq of DNA-binding proteins. Savic D, Partridge EC, Newberry KM, Smith SB, Meadows SK, Roberts BS, Mackiewicz M, Mendenhall EM, Myers RM. Genome Res. 2015 Sep 9. 10.1101/gr.193540.115 PubMed 26355004.
Backbone
  Vector backbone: PX458
  Vector type: CRISPR
Growth in bacteria
  Bacterial resistance: Ampicillin, 100 μg/mL
  Growth temperature: 37°C
  Growth strain: DH5alpha
  Copy number: High Copy
Gene/Insert
  Gene/Insert name: gRNA against ARID5B
  gRNA/shRNA sequence: GAGCCTACAGTTTTGTAC
  Species: H. sapiens (human)
  Entrez Gene: ARID5B (a.k.a. DESRT, MRF-2, MRF2)
  Cloning method: Gibson Cloning
  Sequencing primers: 5′ pBR322ori-F
Terms and licenses: Academic/Nonprofit Terms; Industry Terms: Not Available to Industry
Depositor comments: Note: This plasmid is part of the Mendenhall and Meyers CRISPR-based Tagging system to add a tag (currently using FLAG) to endogenous proteins. Please see https://www.addgene.org/crispr/tagging/ for more details.
How to cite: PX458_ARID5B_2 was a gift from Eric Mendenhall & Richard M. Myers (Addgene plasmid # 86351 ; http://n2t.net/addgene:86351 ; RRID:Addgene_86351)
