[The description below was written by a language model from this plasmid's Addgene catalogue record and pLannotate feature annotations shown in this document.]
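Description:
PX458_ARID5B_2 is a mammalian CRISPR expression plasmid built on the PX458 backbone, carrying both a guide RNA and Streptococcus pyogenes Cas9 on a single 9,291 nt vector. It is propagated in E. coli as a high-copy plasmid through a ColE1/pUC-type origin and selected with ampicillin via the β-lactamase gene. An M13 phage origin, a single annotated AAV2 ITR and short bom and rop fragments are also present as backbone remnants. With only one ITR annotated, nothing in the record suggests the plasmid is meant for AAV packaging.

The human U6 RNA polymerase III promoter drives a guide targeting the 3' end of the human ARID5B gene, inserted by Gibson cloning just upstream of the S. pyogenes gRNA scaffold; a second, partial scaffold fragment is annotated immediately downstream. A separate Pol II cassette uses the CMV enhancer, chicken β-actin promoter and a hybrid intron to express Cas9. The annotation splits Cas9 into adjoining N- and C-terminal portions, but these abut directly and so appear to form one continuous coding region, followed by a nucleoplasmin nuclear localization signal. EGFP lies downstream in the same transcription unit, ahead of the bovine growth hormone polyadenylation signal. The linker between Cas9 and EGFP is not annotated. EGFP provides a fluorescent marker for identifying or sorting transfected cells.

The plasmid belongs to a CRISPR-based epitope tagging system in which Cas9 cutting near the end of a coding sequence is used to add a tag, currently FLAG, to the endogenous protein. In the associated work, this supports ChIP-seq of DNA-binding proteins. The tag donor is not part of this construct.
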