Features (pLannotate 1.2.2; 19 found; start..end, strand, type, name):
     17..257     +  promoter       U6 promoter: RNA polymerase III promoter for human U6 snRNA
    284..359     +  misc_RNA       gRNA scaffold: guide RNA scaffold for the Streptococcus pyogenes CRISPR/Cas9 system
    366..409     +  misc_RNA       gRNA scaffold (fragment): guide RNA scaffold for the Streptococcus pyogenes CRISPR/Cas9 system
    456..741     +  enhancer       CMV enhancer: human cytomegalovirus immediate early enhancer; contains an 18-bp deletion relative to the standard CMV enhancer
    743..1020    +  promoter       chicken β-actin promoter: No description available
   1021..1249    +  intron         hybrid intron: hybrid between chicken β-actin (CBA) and minute virus of mice (MMV) introns (Gray et al., 2011)
   1387..2988    +  CDS            Cas9(N): N-terminal portion of Streptococcus pyogenes Cas9 (Zetsche et al., 2015)
   2989..5487    +  CDS            Cas9(C): C-terminal portion of Streptococcus pyogenes Cas9 (Zetsche et al., 2015)
   5488..5535    +  CDS            nucleoplasmin NLS: bipartite nuclear localization signal from nucleoplasmin
   5605..6318    +  CDS            EGFP: EGFP is a basic (constitutively fluorescent) green fluorescent protein published in 1996, derived from Aequorea victoria. It is reported to be a rapidly-maturing weak dimer with moderate acid sensitivity.
   6352..6463    +  polyA_signal   bGH poly(A) signal: bovine growth hormone polyadenylation signal
   6568..6708    +  repeat_region  AAV2 ITR: inverted terminal repeat of adeno-associated virus serotype 2 inverted
   6713..6764    -  misc_feature   bom (fragment): basis of mobility region from pBR322
   6783..7163    +  rep_origin     M13 ori (sequence partly withheld): M13 bacteriophage origin of replication; arrow indicates direction of (+) strand synthesis
   7239..7288    -  misc_feature   bom (fragment): basis of mobility region from pBR322
   7390..7425    -  CDS            rop (fragment): Rop protein, which maintains plasmids at low copy number; rop
   7520..7624    +  promoter       AmpR promoter: bla
   7625..8485    +  CDS            AmpR: β-lactamase; bla; confers resistance to ampicillin, carbenicillin, and related antibiotics
   8656..9244    +  rep_origin     ori: high-copy-number ColE1/pMB1/pBR322/pUC origin of replication
>Addgene plasmid #86351 | PX458_ARID5B_2 | depositor full sequence | sequence record 168232 | Full Sequence
TTTTGCTCACATGTNNGAGGGCCTATTTCCCATGATTCCTTCATATTTGCATATACGATACAAGGCTGTT
AGAGAGATAATTGGAATTAATTTGACTGTAAACACAAAGATATTAGTACAAAATACGTGACGTAGAAAGT
AATAATTTCTTGGGTAGTTTGCAGTTTTAAAATTATGTTTTAAAATGGACTATCATATGCTTACCGTAAC
TTGAAAGTATTTCGATTTCTTGGCTTTATATATCTTGTGGAAAGGACGAAACACCGAGCCTACAGTTTTG
TACGTTTTAGAGCTAGAAATAGCAAGTTAAAATAAGGCTAGTCCGTTATCAACTTGAAAAAGTGGCACCG
AGTCGGTGCTTTTTTGTTTTAGAGCTAGAAATAGCAAGTTAAAATAAGGCTAGTCCGTTTTTAGCGCGTG
CGCCAATTCTGCAGACAAATGGCTCTAGAGGTACCCGTTACATAACTTACGGTAAATGGCCCGCCTGGCT
GACCGCCCAACGACCCCCGCCCATTGACGTCAATAGTAACGCCAATAGGGACTTTCCATTGACGTCAATG
GGTGGAGTATTTACGGTAAACTGCCCACTTGGCAGTACATCAAGTGTATCATATGCCAAGTACGCCCCCT
ATTGACGTCAATGACGGTAAATGGCCCGCCTGGCATTGTGCCCAGTACATGACCTTATGGGACTTTCCTA
CTTGGCAGTACATCTACGTATTAGTCATCGCTATTACCATGGTCGAGGTGAGCCCCACGTTCTGCTTCAC
TCTCCCCATCTCCCCCCCCTCCCCACCCCCAATTTTGTATTTATTTATTTTTTAATTATTTTGTGCAGCG
ATGGGGGCGGGGGGGGGGGGGGGGCGCGCGCCAGGCGGGGCGGGGCGGGGCGAGGGGCGGGGCGGGGCGA
GGCGGAGAGGTGCGGCGGCAGCCAATCAGAGCGGCGCGCTCCGAAAGTTTCCTTTTATGGCGAGGCGGCG
GCGGCGGCGGCCCTATAAAAAGCGAAGCGCGCGGCGGGCGGGAGTCGCTGCGACGCTGCCTTCGCCCCGT
GCCCCGCTCCGCCGCCGCCTCGCGCCGCCCGCCCCGGCTCTGACTGACCGCGTTACTCCCACAGGTGAGC
GGGCGGGACGGCCCTTCTCCTCCGGGCTGTAATTAGCTGAGCAAGAGGTAAGGGTTTAAGGGATGGTTGG
TTGGTGGGGTATTAATGTTTAATTACCTGGAGCACCTGCCTGAAATCACTTTTTTTCAGGTTGGACCGGT
GCCACCATGGACTATAAGGACCACGACGGAGACTACAAGGATCATGATATTGATTACAAAGACGATGACG
ATAAGATGGCCCCAAAGAAGAAGCGGAAGGTCGGTATCCACGGAGTCCCAGCAGCCGACAAGAAGTACAG
CATCGGCCTGGACATCGGCACCAACTCTGTGGGCTGGGCCGTGATCACCGACGAGTACAAGGTGCCCAGC
AAGAAATTCAAGGTGCTGGGCAACACCGACCGGCACAGCATCAAGAAGAACCTGATCGGAGCCCTGCTGT
TCGACAGCGGCGAAACAGCCGAGGCCACCCGGCTGAAGAGAACCGCCAGAAGAAGATACACCAGACGGAA
GAACCGGATCTGCTATCTGCAAGAGATCTTCAGCAACGAGATGGCCAAGGTGGACGACAGCTTCTTCCAC
AGACTGGAAGAGTCCTTCCTGGTGGAAGAGGATAAGAAGCACGAGCGGCACCCCATCTTCGGCAACATCG
TGGACGAGGTGGCCTACCACGAGAAGTACCCCACCATCTACCACCTGAGAAAGAAACTGGTGGACAGCAC
CGACAAGGCCGACCTGCGGCTGATCTATCTGGCCCTGGCCCACATGATCAAGTTCCGGGGCCACTTCCTG
ATCGAGGGCGACCTGAACCCCGACAACAGCGACGTGGACAAGCTGTTCATCCAGCTGGTGCAGACCTACA
ACCAGCTGTTCGAGGAAAACCCCATCAACGCCAGCGGCGTGGACGCCAAGGCCATCCTGTCTGCCAGACT
GAGCAAGAGCAGACGGCTGGAAAATCTGATCGCCCAGCTGCCCGGCGAGAAGAAGAATGGCCTGTTCGGA
AACCTGATTGCCCTGAGCCTGGGCCTGACCCCCAACTTCAAGAGCAACTTCGACCTGGCCGAGGATGCCA
AACTGCAGCTGAGCAAGGACACCTACGACGACGACCTGGACAACCTGCTGGCCCAGATCGGCGACCAGTA
CGCCGACCTGTTTCTGGCCGCCAAGAACCTGTCCGACGCCATCCTGCTGAGCGACATCCTGAGAGTGAAC
ACCGAGATCACCAAGGCCCCCCTGAGCGCCTCTATGATCAAGAGATACGACGAGCACCACCAGGACCTGA
CCCTGCTGAAAGCTCTCGTGCGGCAGCAGCTGCCTGAGAAGTACAAAGAGATTTTCTTCGACCAGAGCAA
GAACGGCTACGCCGGCTACATTGACGGCGGAGCCAGCCAGGAAGAGTTCTACAAGTTCATCAAGCCCATC
CTGGAAAAGATGGACGGCACCGAGGAACTGCTCGTGAAGCTGAACAGAGAGGACCTGCTGCGGAAGCAGC
GGACCTTCGACAACGGCAGCATCCCCCACCAGATCCACCTGGGAGAGCTGCACGCCATTCTGCGGCGGCA
GGAAGATTTTTACCCATTCCTGAAGGACAACCGGGAAAAGATCGAGAAGATCCTGACCTTCCGCATCCCC
TACTACGTGGGCCCTCTGGCCAGGGGAAACAGCAGATTCGCCTGGATGACCAGAAAGAGCGAGGAAACCA
TCACCCCCTGGAACTTCGAGGAAGTGGTGGACAAGGGCGCTTCCGCCCAGAGCTTCATCGAGCGGATGAC
CAACTTCGATAAGAACCTGCCCAACGAGAAGGTGCTGCCCAAGCACAGCCTGCTGTACGAGTACTTCACC
GTGTATAACGAGCTGACCAAAGTGAAATACGTGACCGAGGGAATGAGAAAGCCCGCCTTCCTGAGCGGCG
AGCAGAAAAAGGCCATCGTGGACCTGCTGTTCAAGACCAACCGGAAAGTGACCGTGAAGCAGCTGAAAGA
GGACTACTTCAAGAAAATCGAGTGCTTCGACTCCGTGGAAATCTCCGGCGTGGAAGATCGGTTCAACGCC
TCCCTGGGCACATACCACGATCTGCTGAAAATTATCAAGGACAAGGACTTCCTGGACAATGAGGAAAACG
AGGACATTCTGGAAGATATCGTGCTGACCCTGACACTGTTTGAGGACAGAGAGATGATCGAGGAACGGCT
GAAAACCTATGCCCACCTGTTCGACGACAAAGTGATGAAGCAGCTGAAGCGGCGGAGATACACCGGCTGG
GGCAGGCTGAGCCGGAAGCTGATCAACGGCATCCGGGACAAGCAGTCCGGCAAGACAATCCTGGATTTCC
TGAAGTCCGACGGCTTCGCCAACAGAAACTTCATGCAGCTGATCCACGACGACAGCCTGACCTTTAAAGA
GGACATCCAGAAAGCCCAGGTGTCCGGCCAGGGCGATAGCCTGCACGAGCACATTGCCAATCTGGCCGGC
AGCCCCGCCATTAAGAAGGGCATCCTGCAGACAGTGAAGGTGGTGGACGAGCTCGTGAAAGTGATGGGCC
GGCACAAGCCCGAGAACATCGTGATCGAAATGGCCAGAGAGAACCAGACCACCCAGAAGGGACAGAAGAA
CAGCCGCGAGAGAATGAAGCGGATCGAAGAGGGCATCAAAGAGCTGGGCAGCCAGATCCTGAAAGAACAC
CCCGTGGAAAACACCCAGCTGCAGAACGAGAAGCTGTACCTGTACTACCTGCAGAATGGGCGGGATATGT
ACGTGGACCAGGAACTGGACATCAACCGGCTGTCCGACTACGATGTGGACCATATCGTGCCTCAGAGCTT
TCTGAAGGACGACTCCATCGACAACAAGGTGCTGACCAGAAGCGACAAGAACCGGGGCAAGAGCGACAAC
GTGCCCTCCGAAGAGGTCGTGAAGAAGATGAAGAACTACTGGCGGCAGCTGCTGAACGCCAAGCTGATTA
CCCAGAGAAAGTTCGACAATCTGACCAAGGCCGAGAGAGGCGGCCTGAGCGAACTGGATAAGGCCGGCTT
CATCAAGAGACAGCTGGTGGAAACCCGGCAGATCACAAAGCACGTGGCACAGATCCTGGACTCCCGGATG
AACACTAAGTACGACGAGAATGACAAGCTGATCCGGGAAGTGAAAGTGATCACCCTGAAGTCCAAGCTGG
TGTCCGATTTCCGGAAGGATTTCCAGTTTTACAAAGTGCGCGAGATCAACAACTACCACCACGCCCACGA
CGCCTACCTGAACGCCGTCGTGGGAACCGCCCTGATCAAAAAGTACCCTAAGCTGGAAAGCGAGTTCGTG
TACGGCGACTACAAGGTGTACGACGTGCGGAAGATGATCGCCAAGAGCGAGCAGGAAATCGGCAAGGCTA
CCGCCAAGTACTTCTTCTACAGCAACATCATGAACTTTTTCAAGACCGAGATTACCCTGGCCAACGGCGA
GATCCGGAAGCGGCCTCTGATCGAGACAAACGGCGAAACCGGGGAGATCGTGTGGGATAAGGGCCGGGAT
TTTGCCACCGTGCGGAAAGTGCTGAGCATGCCCCAAGTGAATATCGTGAAAAAGACCGAGGTGCAGACAG
GCGGCTTCAGCAAAGAGTCTATCCTGCCCAAGAGGAACAGCGATAAGCTGATCGCCAGAAAGAAGGACTG
GGACCCTAAGAAGTACGGCGGCTTCGACAGCCCCACCGTGGCCTATTCTGTGCTGGTGGTGGCCAAAGTG
GAAAAGGGCAAGTCCAAGAAACTGAAGAGTGTGAAAGAGCTGCTGGGGATCACCATCATGGAAAGAAGCA
GCTTCGAGAAGAATCCCATCGACTTTCTGGAAGCCAAGGGCTACAAAGAAGTGAAAAAGGACCTGATCAT
CAAGCTGCCTAAGTACTCCCTGTTCGAGCTGGAAAACGGCCGGAAGAGAATGCTGGCCTCTGCCGGCGAA
CTGCAGAAGGGAAACGAACTGGCCCTGCCCTCCAAATATGTGAACTTCCTGTACCTGGCCAGCCACTATG
AGAAGCTGAAGGGCTCCCCCGAGGATAATGAGCAGAAACAGCTGTTTGTGGAACAGCACAAGCACTACCT
GGACGAGATCATCGAGCAGATCAGCGAGTTCTCCAAGAGAGTGATCCTGGCCGACGCTAATCTGGACAAA
GTGCTGTCCGCCTACAACAAGCACCGGGATAAGCCCATCAGAGAGCAGGCCGAGAATATCATCCACCTGT
TTACCCTGACCAATCTGGGAGCCCCTGCCGCCTTCAAGTACTTTGACACCACCATCGACCGGAAGAGGTA
CACCAGCACCAAAGAGGTGCTGGACGCCACCCTGATCCACCAGAGCATCACCGGCCTGTACGAGACACGG
ATCGACCTGTCTCAGCTGGGAGGCGACAAAAGGCCGGCGGCCACGAAAAAGGCCGGCCAGGCAAAAAAGA
AAAAGGAATTCGGCAGTGGAGAGGGCAGAGGAAGTCTGCTAACATGCGGTGACGTCGAGGAGAATCCTGG
CCCAGTGAGCAAGGGCGAGGAGCTGTTCACCGGGGTGGTGCCCATCCTGGTCGAGCTGGACGGCGACGTA
AACGGCCACAAGTTCAGCGTGTCCGGCGAGGGCGAGGGCGATGCCACCTACGGCAAGCTGACCCTGAAGT
TCATCTGCACCACCGGCAAGCTGCCCGTGCCCTGGCCCACCCTCGTGACCACCCTGACCTACGGCGTGCA
GTGCTTCAGCCGCTACCCCGACCACATGAAGCAGCACGACTTCTTCAAGTCCGCCATGCCCGAAGGCTAC
GTCCAGGAGCGCACCATCTTCTTCAAGGACGACGGCAACTACAAGACCCGCGCCGAGGTGAAGTTCGAGG
GCGACACCCTGGTGAACCGCATCGAGCTGAAGGGCATCGACTTCAAGGAGGACGGCAACATCCTGGGGCA
CAAGCTGGAGTACAACTACAACAGCCACAACGTCTATATCATGGCCGACAAGCAGAAGAACGGCATCAAG
GTGAACTTCAAGATCCGCCACAACATCGAGGACGGCAGCGTGCAGCTCGCCGACCACTACCAGCAGAACA
CCCCCATCGGCGACGGCCCCGTGCTGCTGCCCGACAACCACTACCTGAGCACCCAGTCCGCCCTGAGCAA
AGACCCCAACGAGAAGCGCGATCACATGGTCCTGCTGGAGTTCGTGACCGCCGCCGGGATCACTCTCGGC
ATGGACGAGCTGTACAAGGAATTCTAACTAGAGCTCGCTGATCAGCCTCGACTGTGCCTTCTAGTTGCCA
GCCATCTGTTGTTTGCCCCTCCCCCGTGCCTTCCTTGACCCTGGAAGGTGCCACTCCCACTGTCCTTTCC
TAATAAAATGAGGAAATTGCATCGCATTGTCTGAGTAGGTGTCATTCTATTCTGGGGGGTGGGGTGGGGC
AGGACAGCAAGGGGGAGGATTGGGAAGAGAATAGCAGGCATGCTGGGGAGCGGCCGCAGGAACCCCTAGT
GATGGAGTTGGCCACTCCCTCTCTGCGCGCTCGCTCGCTCACTGAGGCCGGGCGACCAAAGGTCGCCCGA
CGCCCGGGCTTTGCCCGGGCGGCCTCAGTGAGCGAGCGAGCGCGCAGCTGCCTGCAGGGGCGCCTGATGC
GGTATTTTCTCCTTACGCATCTGTGCGGTATTTCACACCGCATA
[142 nt withheld, positions 6765-6906]
C
[141 nt withheld, positions 6908-7048]
CCTTTGACGTTGGAGTCCACGTTCTTT
[37 nt withheld, positions 7076-7112]
ACCCTATCTCGGGCTATTCTTTTGATTTATAAGGGATTTTGCCGATTTCGGCCTATTGGTTAAAAAATGA
GCTGATTTAACAAAAATTTAACGCGAATTTTAACAAAATATTAACGTTTACAATTTTATGGTGCACTCTC
AGTACAATCTGCTCTGATGCCGCATAGTTAAGCCAGCCCCGACACCCGCCAACACCCGCTGACGCGCCCT
GACGGGCTTGTCTGCTCCCGGCATCCGCTTACAGACAAGCTGTGACCGTCTCCGGGAGCTGCATGTGTCA
GAGGTTTTCACCGTCATCACCGAAACGCGCGAGACGAAAGGGCCTCGTGATACGCCTATTTTTATAGGTT
AATGTCATGATAATAATGGTTTCTTAGACGTCAGGTGGCACTTTTCGGGGAAATGTGCGCGGAACCCCTA
TTTGTTTATTTTTCTAAATACATTCAAATATGTATCCGCTCATGAGACAATAACCCTGATAAATGCTTCA
ATAATATTGAAAAAGGAAGAGTATGAGTATTCAACATTTCCGTGTCGCCCTTATTCCCTTTTTTGCGGCA
TTTTGCCTTCCTGTTTTTGCTCACCCAGAAACGCTGGTGAAAGTAAAAGATGCTGAAGATCAGTTGGGTG
CACGAGTGGGTTACATCGAACTGGATCTCAACAGCGGTAAGATCCTTGAGAGTTTTCGCCCCGAAGAACG
TTTTCCAATGATGAGCACTTTTAAAGTTCTGCTATGTGGCGCGGTATTATCCCGTATTGACGCCGGGCAA
GAGCAACTCGGTCGCCGCATACACTATTCTCAGAATGACTTGGTTGAGTACTCACCAGTCACAGAAAAGC
ATCTTACGGATGGCATGACAGTAAGAGAATTATGCAGTGCTGCCATAACCATGAGTGATAACACTGCGGC
CAACTTACTTCTGACAACGATCGGAGGACCGAAGGAGCTAACCGCTTTTTTGCACAACATGGGGGATCAT
GTAACTCGCCTTGATCGTTGGGAACCGGAGCTGAATGAAGCCATACCAAACGACGAGCGTGACACCACGA
TGCCTGTAGCAATGGCAACAACGTTGCGCAAACTATTAACTGGCGAACTACTTACTCTAGCTTCCCGGCA
ACAATTAATAGACTGGATGGAGGCGGATAAAGTTGCAGGACCACTTCTGCGCTCGGCCCTTCCGGCTGGC
TGGTTTATTGCTGATAAATCTGGAGCCGGTGAGCGTGGAAGCCGCGGTATCATTGCAGCACTGGGGCCAG
ATGGTAAGCCCTCCCGTATCGTAGTTATCTACACGACGGGGAGTCAGGCAACTATGGATGAACGAAATAG
ACAGATCGCTGAGATAGGTGCCTCACTGATTAAGCATTGGTAACTGTCAGACCAAGTTTACTCATATATA
CTTTAGATTGATTTAAAACTTCATTTTTAATTTAAAAGGATCTAGGTGAAGATCCTTTTTGATAATCTCA
TGACCAAAATCCCTTAACGTGAGTTTTCGTTCCACTGAGCGTCAGACCCCGTAGAAAAGATCAAAGGATC
TTCTTGAGATCCTTTTTTTCTGCGCGTAATCTGCTGCTTGCAAACAAAAAAACCACCGCTACCAGCGGTG
GTTTGTTTGCCGGATCAAGAGCTACCAACTCTTTTTCCGAAGGTAACTGGCTTCAGCAGAGCGCAGATAC
CAAATACTGTCCTTCTAGTGTAGCCGTAGTTAGGCCACCACTTCAAGAACTCTGTAGCACCGCCTACATA
CCTCGCTCTGCTAATCCTGTTACCAGTGGCTGCTGCCAGTGGCGATAAGTCGTGTCTTACCGGGTTGGAC
TCAAGACGATAGTTACCGGATAAGGCGCAGCGGTCGGGCTGAACGGGGGGTTCGTGCACACAGCCCAGCT
TGGAGCGAACGACCTACACCGAACTGAGATACCTACAGCGTGAGCTATGAGAAAGCGCCACGCTTCCCGA
AGGGAGAAAGGCGGACAGGTATCCGGTAAGCGGCAGGGTCGGAACAGGAGAGCGCACGAGGGAGCTTCCA
GGGGGAAACGCCTGGTATCTTTATAGTCCTGTCGGGTTTCGCCACCTCTGACTTGAGCGTCGATTTTTGT
GATGCTCGTCAGGGGGGCGGAGCCTATGGAAAAACGCCAGCAACGCGGCCTTTTTACGGTTCCTGGCCTT
TTGCTGGCC
