>Addgene plasmid #86351 | PX458_ARID5B_2 | addgene partial sequence | sequence record 170939 | Addgene NGS Result
GACTATAAGGACCACGACGGAGACTACAAGGATCATGATATTGATTACAAAGACGATGACGATAAGATGG
CCCCAAAGAAGAAGCGGAAGGTCGGTATCCACGGAGTCCCAGCAGCCGACAAGAAGTACAGCATCGGCCT
GGACATCGGCACCAACTCTGTGGGCTGGGCCGTGATCACCGACGAGTACAAGGTGCCCAGCAAGAAATTC
AAGGTGCTGGGCAACACCGACCGGCACAGCATCAAGAAGAACCTGATCGGAGCCCTGCTGTTCGACAGCG
GCGAAACAGCCGAGGCCACCCGGCTGAAGAGAACCGCCAGAAGAAGATACACCAGACGGAAGAACCGGAT
CTGCTATCTGCAAGAGATCTTCAGCAACGAGATGGCCAAGGTGGACGACAGCTTCTTCCACAGACTGGAA
GAGTCCTTCCTGGTGGAAGAGGATAAGAAGCACGAGCGGCACCCCATCTTCGGCAACATCGTGGACGAGG
TGGCCTACCACGAGAAGTACCCCACCATCTACCACCTGAGAAAGAAACTGGTGGACAGCACCGACAAGGC
CGACCTGCGGCTGATCTATCTGGCCCTGGCCCACATGATCAAGTTCCGGGGCCACTTCCTGATCGAGGGC
GACCTGAACCCCGACAACAGCGACGTGGACAAGCTGTTCATCCAGCTGGTGCAGACCTACAACCAGCTGT
TCGAGGAAAACCCCATCAACGCCAGCGGCGTGGACGCCAAGGCCATCCTGTCTGCCAGACTGAGCAAGAG
CAGACGGCTGGAAAATCTGATCGCCCAGCTGCCCGGCGAGAAGAAGAATGGCCTGTTCGGAAACCTGATT
GCCCTGAGCCTGGGCCTGACCCCCAACTTCAAGAGCAACTTCGACCTGGCCGAGGATGCCAAACTGCAGC
TGAGCAAGGACACCTACGACGACGACCTGGACAACCTGCTGGCCCAGATCGGCGACCAGTACGCCGACCT
GTTTCTGGCCGCCAAGAACCTGTCCGACGCCATCCTGCTGAGCGACATCCTGAGAGTGAACACCGAGATC
ACCAAGGCCCCCCTGAGCGCCTCTATGATCAAGAGATACGACGAGCACCACCAGGACCTGACCCTGCTGA
AAGCTCTCGTGCGGCAGCAGCTGCCTGAGAAGTACAAAGAGATTTTCTTCGACCAGAGCAAGAACGGCTA
CGCCGGCTACATTGACGGCGGAGCCAGCCAGGAAGAGTTCTACAAGTTCATCAAGCCCATCCTGGAAAAG
ATGGACGGCACCGAGGAACTGCTCGTGAAGCTGAACAGAGAGGACCTGCTGCGGAAGCAGCGGACCTTCG
ACAACGGCAGCATCCCCCACCAGATCCACCTGGGAGAGCTGCACGCCATTCTGCGGCGGCAGGAAGATTT
TTACCCATTCCTGAAGGACAACCGGGAAAAGATCGAGAAGATCCTGACCTTCCGCATCCCCTACTACGTG
GGCCCTCTGGCCAGGGGAAACAGCAGATTCGCCTGGATGACCAGAAAGAGCGAGGAAACCATCACCCCCT
GGAACTTCGAGGAAGTGGTGGACAAGGGCGCTTCCGCCCAGAGCTTCATCGAGCGGATGACCAACTTCGA
TAAGAACCTGCCCAACGAGAAGGTGCTGCCCAAGCACAGCCTGCTGTACGAGTACTTCACCGTGTATAAC
GAGCTGACCAAAGTGAAATACGTGACCGAGGGAATGAGAAAGCCCGCCTTCCTGAGCGGCGAGCAGAAAA
AGGCCATCGTGGACCTGCTGTTCAAGACCAACCGGAAAGTGACCGTGAAGCAGCTGAAAGAGGACTACTT
CAAGAAAATCGAGTGCTTCGACTCCGTGGAAATCTCCGGCGTGGAAGATCGGTTCAACGCCTCCCTGGGC
ACATACCACGATCTGCTGAAAATTATCAAGGACAAGGACTTCCTGGACAATGAGGAAAACGAGGACATTC
TGGAAGATATCGTGCTGACCCTGACACTGTTTGAGGACAGAGAGATGATCGAGGAACGGCTGAAAACCTA
TGCCCACCTGTTCGACGACAAAGTGATGAAGCAGCTGAAGCGGCGGAGATACACCGGCTGGGGCAGGCTG
AGCCGGAAGCTGATCAACGGCATCCGGGACAAGCAGTCCGGCAAGACAATCCTGGATTTCCTGAAGTCCG
ACGGCTTCGCCAACAGAAACTTCATGCAGCTGATCCACGACGACAGCCTGACCTTTAAAGAGGACATCCA
GAAAGCCCAGGTGTCCGGCCAGGGCGATAGCCTGCACGAGCACATTGCCAATCTGGCCGGCAGCCCCGCC
ATTAAGAAGGGCATCCTGCAGACAGTGAAGGTGGTGGACGAGCTCGTGAAAGTGATGGGCCGGCACAAGC
CCGAGAACATCGTGATCGAAATGGCCAGAGAGAACCAGACCACCCAGAAGGGACAGAAGAACAGCCGCGA
GAGAATGAAGCGGATCGAAGAGGGCATCAAAGAGCTGGGCAGCCAGATCCTGAAAGAACACCCCGTGGAA
AACACCCAGCTGCAGAACGAGAAGCTGTACCTGTACTACCTGCAGAATGGGCGGGATATGTACGTGGACC
AGGAACTGGACATCAACCGGCTGTCCGACTACGATGTGGACCATATCGTGCCTCAGAGCTTTCTGAAGGA
CGACTCCATCGACAACAAGGTGCTGACCAGAAGCGACAAGAACCGGGGCAAGAGCGACAACGTGCCCTCC
GAAGAGGTCGTGAAGAAGATGAAGAACTACTGGCGGCAGCTGCTGAACGCCAAGCTGATTACCCAGAGAA
AGTTCGACAATCTGACCAAGGCCGAGAGAGGCGGCCTGAGCGAACTGGATAAGGCCGGCTTCATCAAGAG
ACAGCTGGTGGAAACCCGGCAGATCACAAAGCACGTGGCACAGATCCTGGACTCCCGGATGAACACTAAG
TACGACGAGAATGACAAGCTGATCCGGGAAGTGAAAGTGATCACCCTGAAGTCCAAGCTGGTGTCCGATT
TCCGGAAGGATTTCCAGTTTTACAAAGTGCGCGAGATCAACAACTACCACCACGCCCACGACGCCTACCT
GAACGCCGTCGTGGGAACCGCCCTGATCAAAAAGTACCCTAAGCTGGAAAGCGAGTTCGTGTACGGCGAC
TACAAGGTGTACGACGTGCGGAAGATGATCGCCAAGAGCGAGCAGGAAATCGGCAAGGCTACCGCCAAGT
ACTTCTTCTACAGCAACATCATGAACTTTTTCAAGACCGAGATTACCCTGGCCAACGGCGAGATCCGGAA
GCGGCCTCTGATCGAGACAAACGGCGAAACCGGGGAGATCGTGTGGGATAAGGGCCGGGATTTTGCCACC
GTGCGGAAAGTGCTGAGCATGCCCCAAGTGAATATCGTGAAAAAGACCGAGGTGCAGACAGGCGGCTTCA
GCAAAGAGTCTATCCTGCCCAAGAGGAACAGCGATAAGCTGATCGCCAGAAAGAAGGACTGGGACCCTAA
GAAGTACGGCGGCTTCGACAGCCCCACCGTGGCCTATTCTGTGCTGGTGGTGGCCAAAGTGGAAAAGGGC
AAGTCCAAGAAACTGAAGAGTGTGAAAGAGCTGCTGGGGATCACCATCATGGAAAGAAGCAGCTTCGAGA
AGAATCCCATCGACTTTCTGGAAGCCAAGGGCTACAAAGAAGTGAAAAAGGACCTGATCATCAAGCTGCC
TAAGTACTCCCTGTTCGAGCTGGAAAACGGCCGGAAGAGAATGCTGGCCTCTGCCGGCGAACTGCAGAAG
GGAAACGAACTGGCCCTGCCCTCCAAATATGTGAACTTCCTGTACCTGGCCAGCCACTATGAGAAGCTGA
AGGGCTCCCCCGAGGATAATGAGCAGAAACAGCTGTTTGTGGAACAGCACAAGCACTACCTGGACGAGAT
CATCGAGCAGATCAGCGAGTTCTCCAAGAGAGTGATCCTGGCCGACGCTAATCTGGACAAAGTGCTGTCC
GCCTACAACAAGCACCGGGATAAGCCCATCAGAGAGCAGGCCGAGAATATCATCCACCTGTTTACCCTGA
CCAATCTGGGAGCCCCTGCCGCCTTCAAGTACTTTGACACCACCATCGACCGGAAGAGGTACACCAGCAC
CAAAGAGGTGCTGGACGCCACCCTGATCCACCAGAGCATCACCGGCCTGTACGAGACACGGATCGACCTG
TCTCAGCTGGGAGGCGACAAAAGGCCGGCGGCCACGAAAAAGGCCGGCCAGGCAAAAAAGAAAAAGGAAT
TCGGCAGTGGAGAGGGCAGAGGAAGTCTGCTAACATGCGGTGACGTCGAGGAGAATCCTGGCCCAGTGAG
CAAGGGCGAGGAGCTGTTCACCGGGGTGGTGCCCATCCTGGTCGAGCTGGACGGCGACGTAAACGGCCAC
AAGTTCAGCGTGTCCGGCGAGGGCGAGGGCGATGCCACCTACGGCAAGCTGACCCTGAAGTTCATCTGCA
CCACCGGCAAGCTGCCCGTGCCCTGGCCCACCCTCGTGACCACCCTGACCTACGGCGTGCAGTGCTTCAG
CCGCTACCCCGACCACATGAAGCAGCACGACTTCTTCAAGTCCGCCATGCCCGAAGGCTACGTCCAGGAG
CGCACCATCTTCTTCAAGGACGACGGCAACTACAAGACCCGCGCCGAGGTGAAGTTCGAGGGCGACACCC
TGGTGAACCGCATCGAGCTGAAGGGCATCGACTTCAAGGAGGACGGCAACATCCTGGGGCACAAGCTGGA
GTACAACTACAACAGCCACAACGTCTATATCATGGCCGACAAGCAGAAGAACGGCATCAAGGTGAACTTC
AAGATCCGCCACAACATCGAGGACGGCAGCGTGCAGCTCGCCGACCACTACCAGCAGAACACCCCCATCG
GCGACGGCCCCGTGCTGCTGCCCGACAACCACTACCTGAGCACCCAGTCCGCCCTGAGCAAAGACCCCAA
CGAGAAGCGCGATCACATGGTCCTGCTGGAGTTCGTGACCGCCGCCGGGATCACTCTCGGCATGGACGAG
CTGTACAAGGAATTCTAACTAGAGCTCGCTGATCAGCCTCGACTGTGCCTTCTAGTTGCCAGCCATCTGT
TGTTTGCCCCTCCCCCGTGCCTTCCTTGACCCTGGAAGGTGCCACTCCCACTGTCCTTTCCTAATAAAAT
GAGGAAATTGCATCGCATTGTCTGAGTAGGTGTCATTCTATTCTGGGGGGTGGGGTGGGGCAGGACAGCA
AGGGGGAGGATTGGGAAGAGAATAGCAGGCATGCTGGGGAGCGGCCGCAGGAACCCCTAGTGATGGAGTT
GGCCACTCCCTCTCTGCGCGCTCGCTCGCTCACTGAGGCCGGGCGACCAAAGGTCGCCCGACGCCCGGGC
TTTGCCCGGGCGGCCTCAGTGAGCGAGCGAGCGCGCAGCTGCCTGCAGGGGCGCCTGATGCGGTATTTTC
TCCTTACGCATCTGTGCGGTATTTCACACCGCATA
[95 nt withheld, positions 5496-5590]
T
[46 nt withheld, positions 5592-5637]
C
[141 nt withheld, positions 5639-5779]
CCTTTGACGTTGGAGTCCACGTTCTTT
[37 nt withheld, positions 5807-5843]
ACTCTATCTCGGGCTATTCTTTTGATTTATAAGGGATTTTGCCGATTTCGGTCTATTGGTTAAAAAATGA
GCTGATTTAACAAAAATTTAACGCGAATTTTAACAAAATATTAACGTTTACAATTTTATGGTGCACTCTC
AGTACAATCTGCTCTGATGCCGCATAGTTAAGCCAGCCCCGACACCCGCCAACACCCGCTGACGCGCCCT
GACGGGCTTGTCTGCTCCCGGCATCCGCTTACAGACAAGCTGTGACCGTCTCCGGGAGCTGCATGTGTCA
GAGGTTTTCACCGTCATCACCGAAACGCGCGAGACGAAAGGGCCTCGTGATACGCCTATTTTTATAGGTT
AATGTCATGATAATAATGGTTTCTTAGACGTCAGGTGGCACTTTTCGGGGAAATGTGCGCGGAACCCCTA
TTTGTTTATTTTTCTAAATACATTCAAATATGTATCCGCTCATGAGACAATAACCCTGATAAATGCTTCA
ATAATATTGAAAAAGGAAGAGTATGAGTATTCAACATTTCCGTGTCGCCCTTATTCCCTTTTTTGCGGCA
TTTTGCCTTCCTGTTTTTGCTCACCCAGAAACGCTGGTGAAAGTAAAAGATGCTGAAGATCAGTTGGGTG
CACGAGTGGGTTACATCGAACTGGATCTCAACAGCGGTAAGATCCTTGAGAGTTTTCGCCCCGAAGAACG
TTTTCCAATGATGAGCACTTTTAAAGTTCTGCTATGTGGCGCGGTATTATCCCGTATTGACGCCGGGCAA
GAGCAACTCGGTCGCCGCATACACTATTCTCAGAATGACTTGGTTGAGTACTCACCAGTCACAGAAAAGC
ATCTTACGGATGGCATGACAGTAAGAGAATTATGCAGTGCTGCCATAACCATGAGTGATAACACTGCGGC
CAACTTACTTCTGACAACGATCGGAGGACCGAAGGAGCTAACCGCTTTTTTGCACAACATGGGGGATCAT
GTAACTCGCCTTGATCGTTGGGAACCGGAGCTGAATGAAGCCATACCAAACGACGAGCGTGACACCACGA
TGCCTGTAGCAATGGCAACAACGTTGCGCAAACTATTAACTGGCGAACTACTTACTCTAGCTTCCCGGCA
ACAATTAATAGACTGGATGGAGGCGGATAAAGTTGCAGGACCACTTCTGCGCTCGGCCCTTCCGGCTGGC
TGGTTTATTGCTGATAAATCTGGAGCCGGTGAGCGTGGAAGCCGCGGTATCATTGCAGCACTGGGGCCAG
ATGGTAAGCCCTCCCGTATCGTAGTTATCTACACGACGGGGAGTCAGGCAACTATGGATGAACGAAATAG
ACAGATCGCTGAGATAGGTGCCTCACTGATTAAGCATTGGTAACTGTCAGACCAAGTTTACTCATATATA
CTTTAGATTGATTTAAAACTTCATTTTTAATTTAAAAGGATCTAGGTGAAGATCCTTTTTGATAATCTCA
TGACCAAAATCCCTTAACGTGAGTTTTCGTTCCACTGAGCGTCAGACCCCGTAGAAAAGATCAAAGGATC
TTCTTGAGATCCTTTTTTTCTGCGCGTAATCTGCTGCTTGCAAACAAAAAAACCACCGCTACCAGCGGTG
GTTTGTTTGCCGGATCAAGAGCTACCAACTCTTTTTCCGAAGGTAACTGGCTTCAGCAGAGCGCAGATAC
CAAATACTGTTCTTCTAGTGTAGCCGTAGTTAGGCCACCACTTCAAGAACTCTGTAGCACCGCCTACATA
CCTCGCTCTGCTAATCCTGTTACCAGTGGCTGCTGCCAGTGGCGATAAGTCGTGTCTTACCGGGTTGGAC
TCAAGACGATAGTTACCGGATAAGGCGCAGCGGTCGGGCTGAACGGGGGGTTCGTGCACACAGCCCAGCT
TGGAGCGAACGACCTACACCGAACTGAGATACCTACAGCGTGAGCTATGAGAAAGCGCCACGCTTCCCGA
AGGGAGAAAGGCGGACAGGTATCCGGTAAGCGGCAGGGTCGGAACAGGAGAGCGCACGAGGGAGCTTCCA
GGGGGAAACGCCTGGTATCTTTATAGTCCTGTCGGGTTTCGCCACCTCTGACTTGAGCGTCGATTTTTGT
GATGCTCGTCAGGGGGGCGGAGCCTATGGAAAAACGCCAGCAACGCGGCCTTTTTACGGTTCCTGGCCTT
TTGCTGGCCTTTTGCTCACATGTGAGGGCCTATTTCCCATGATTCCTTCATATTTGCATATACGATACAA
GGCTGTTAGAGAGATAATTGGAATTAATTTGACTGTAAACACAAAGATATTAGTACAAAATACGTGACGT
AGAAAGTAATAATTTCTTGGGTAGTTTGCAGTTTTAAAATTATGTTTTAAAATGGACTATCATATGCTTA
CCGTAACTTGAAAGTATTTCGATTTCTTGGCTTTATATATCTTGTGGAAAGGACGAAACACCGAGCCTAC
AGTTTTGTACGTTTTAGAGCTAGAAATAGCAAGTTAAAATAAGGCTAGTCCGTTATCAACTTGAAAAAGT
GGCACCGAGTCGGTGCTTTTTTGTTTTAGAGCTAGAAATAGCAAGTTAAAATAAGGCTAGTCCGTTTTTA
GCGCGTGCGCCAATTCTGCAGACAAATGGCTCTAGAGGTACC
